Addgene plasmid #196108: pX330_SAFBgRNA9
Purpose: Contains guide RNA to 3' end of mouse SAFB gene for safb1/2 dko. Used with Addgene IDs: 196103, 196106, 196107
Depositing lab: Mauro Calabrese. Depositing organization: University of North Carolina at Chapel Hill. Publication: SAFB associates with nascent RNAs and can promote gene expression in mouse embryonic stem cells. Cherney R, Eberhard Q, Giri G, Mills C, Porrello A, Zhang Z, White D, Trotman JB, Herring L, Dominguez D, Calabrese M. RNA. 2023 Jul 19:rna.079569.122. doi: 10.1261/rna.079569.122. PubMed 37468167.
Backbone
  Vector backbone: pX330 (Addgene#42230)
  Backbone manufacturer: Addgene #42230
  Backbone size w/o insert (bp): 8488
  Total vector size (bp): 8508
  Vector type: Mammalian Expression, Bacterial Expression, Mouse Targeting, CRISPR
Growth in bacteria
  Bacterial resistance: Ampicillin, 100 μg/mL
  Growth temperature: 37°C
  Growth strain: DH5alpha
  Copy number: Unknown
Gene/Insert
  Gene/Insert name: SAFB
  gRNA/shRNA sequence: GCTTAGGTGCTCAATAGCGG
  Species: M. musculus (mouse)
  Entrez Gene: Safb (a.k.a. 3110021E02Rik, 5330423C17Rik, E130307D12, HAP, HET, SAF-B1, SAFB1)
  Cloning method: Restriction Enzyme; 5′ cloning site BbsI (destroyed during cloning); 3′ cloning site BbsI (destroyed during cloning)
  Sequencing primers: 5′ ACTATCATATGCTTACCGTAAC
Terms and licenses: Academic/Nonprofit Terms; Industry Terms: Not Available to Industry
How to cite: pX330_SAFBgRNA9 was a gift from Mauro Calabrese (Addgene plasmid # 196108 ; http://n2t.net/addgene:196108 ; RRID:Addgene_196108)
