[The description below was written by a language model from this plasmid's Addgene catalogue record and pLannotate feature annotations shown in this document.]
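Description:
pX330_SAFBgRNA9 is an all-in-one CRISPR/Cas9 plasmid built on the pX330 backbone, intended for transient transfection into mammalian (here mouse) cells and propagated in E. coli. It is about 8.5 kb in total. It carries a high-copy ColE1/pUC-type origin and a β-lactamase gene for ampicillin selection, along with an f1 phage origin. No mammalian selection marker or fluorescent reporter is annotated. A single AAV2 inverted terminal repeat lies downstream of the Cas9 cassette. It is a remnant of the backbone's lineage, and one ITR alone does not make a packageable AAV genome.

The payload consists of two expression units. A human U6 RNA polymerase III promoter drives a single guide RNA, made up of a 20-nt spacer fused to the Streptococcus pyogenes gRNA scaffold. The spacer was inserted as an oligo duplex into the BbsI sites, which were destroyed in cloning. It targets the 3′ end of the mouse Safb gene. Downstream, a CMV enhancer and a hybrid chicken β-actin/MVM intron, elements of a CBh-type hybrid promoter, drive S. pyogenes Cas9. The annotation software splits Cas9 into contiguous N- and C-terminal portions, but together they form one full-length open reading frame. A C-terminal nucleoplasmin nuclear localization signal follows the coding sequence, and the unit ends with a bovine growth hormone polyadenylation signal.

According to the record, the plasmid is used together with three companion guide plasmids from the same deposit to generate Safb1/2 double-knockout cells. The associated study examined SAFB function in mouse embryonic stem cells. Because this guide cuts at the 3′ end of the gene, it may be paired with other guides to excise the locus, though the record does not spell out the deletion strategy.
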