Features (pLannotate 1.2.2; 17 found; start..end, strand, type, name):
      1..241     +  promoter       U6 promoter: RNA polymerase III promoter for human U6 snRNA
    271..346     +  misc_RNA       gRNA scaffold: guide RNA scaffold for the Streptococcus pyogenes CRISPR/Cas9 system
    353..396     +  misc_RNA       gRNA scaffold (fragment): guide RNA scaffold for the Streptococcus pyogenes CRISPR/Cas9 system
    443..728     +  enhancer       CMV enhancer: human cytomegalovirus immediate early enhancer; contains an 18-bp deletion relative to the standard CMV enhancer
   1008..1235    +  intron         hybrid intron: hybrid between chicken β-actin (CBA) and minute virus of mice (MMV) introns (Gray et al., 2011)
   1373..2974    +  CDS            Cas9(N): N-terminal portion of Streptococcus pyogenes Cas9 (Zetsche et al., 2015)
   2975..5473    +  CDS            Cas9(C): C-terminal portion of Streptococcus pyogenes Cas9 (Zetsche et al., 2015)
   5474..5521    +  CDS            nucleoplasmin NLS: bipartite nuclear localization signal from nucleoplasmin
   5555..5666    +  polyA_signal   bGH poly(A) signal: bovine growth hormone polyadenylation signal
   5771..5911    +  repeat_region  AAV2 ITR: inverted terminal repeat of adeno-associated virus serotype 2 inverted
   5916..5967    -  misc_feature   bom (fragment): basis of mobility region from pBR322
   5986..6441    +  rep_origin     f1 ori (sequence partly withheld): f1 bacteriophage origin of replication; arrow indicates direction of (+) strand synthesis
   6442..6491    -  misc_feature   bom (fragment): basis of mobility region from pBR322
   6593..6628    -  CDS            rop (fragment): Rop protein, which maintains plasmids at low copy number; rop
   6723..6827    +  promoter       AmpR promoter: bla
   6828..7688    +  CDS            AmpR: β-lactamase; bla; confers resistance to ampicillin, carbenicillin, and related antibiotics
   7859..8447    +  rep_origin     ori: high-copy-number ColE1/pMB1/pBR322/pUC origin of replication
>Addgene plasmid #196108 | pX330_SAFBgRNA9 | addgene full sequence | sequence record 384647 | Addgene NGS Result
GAGGGCCTATTTCCCATGATTCCTTCATATTTGCATATACGATACAAGGCTGTTAGAGAGATAATTGGAA
TTAATTTGACTGTAAACACAAAGATATTAGTACAAAATACGTGACGTAGAAAGTAATAATTTCTTGGGTA
GTTTGCAGTTTTAAAATTATGTTTTAAAATGGACTATCATATGCTTACCGTAACTTGAAAGTATTTCGAT
TTCTTGGCTTTATATATCTTGTGGAAAGGACGAAACACCGGCTTAGGTGCTCAATAGCGGGTTTTAGAGC
TAGAAATAGCAAGTTAAAATAAGGCTAGTCCGTTATCAACTTGAAAAAGTGGCACCGAGTCGGTGCTTTT
TTGTTTTAGAGCTAGAAATAGCAAGTTAAAATAAGGCTAGTCCGTTTTTAGCGCGTGCGCCAATTCTGCA
GACAAATGGCTCTAGAGGTACCCGTTACATAACTTACGGTAAATGGCCCGCCTGGCTGACCGCCCAACGA
CCCCCGCCCATTGACGTCAATAGTAACGCCAATAGGGACTTTCCATTGACGTCAATGGGTGGAGTATTTA
CGGTAAACTGCCCACTTGGCAGTACATCAAGTGTATCATATGCCAAGTACGCCCCCTATTGACGTCAATG
ACGGTAAATGGCCCGCCTGGCATTGTGCCCAGTACATGACCTTATGGGACTTTCCTACTTGGCAGTACAT
CTACGTATTAGTCATCGCTATTACCATGGTCGAGGTGAGCCCCACGTTCTGCTTCACTCTCCCCATCTCC
CCCCCCTCCCCACCCCCAATTTTGTATTTATTTATTTTTTAATTATTTTGTGCAGCGATGGGGGCGGGGG
GGGGGGGGGGGCGCGCGCCRGGSGGGGSGGGGSGGGGSGRGGGGSGGGGSGGGGSGRGGSGGRGRGGKGS
GGCGGCAGCCAATCAGAGCGGCGCGCTCCGAAAGTTTCCTTTTATGGCGAGGCGGCGGCGGCGGCGGCCC
TATAAAAAGCGAAGCGCGCGGCGGGCGGGAGTCGCTGCGCGCTGCCTTCGCCCCGTGCCCCGCTCCGCCG
CCGCCTCGCGCCGCCCGCCCCGGCTCTGACTGACCGCGTTACTCCCACAGGTGAGCGGGCGGGACGGCCC
TTCTCCTCCGGGCTGTAATTAGCTGAGCAAGAGGTAAGGGTTTAAGGGATGGTTGGTTGGTGGGGTATTA
ATGTTTAATTACCTGGAGCACCTGCCTGAAATCACTTTTTTTCAGGTTGGACCGGTGCCACCATGGACTA
TAAGGACCACGACGGAGACTACAAGGATCATGATATTGATTACAAAGACGATGACGATAAGATGGCCCCA
AAGAAGAAGCGGAAGGTCGGTATCCACGGAGTCCCAGCAGCCGACAAGAAGTACAGCATCGGCCTGGACA
TCGGCACCAACTCTGTGGGCTGGGCCGTGATCACCGACGAGTACAAGGTGCCCAGCAAGAAATTCAAGGT
GCTGGGCAACACCGACCGGCACAGCATCAAGAAGAACCTGATCGGAGCCCTGCTGTTCGACAGCGGCGAA
ACAGCCGAGGCCACCCGGCTGAAGAGAACCGCCAGAAGAAGATACACCAGACGGAAGAACCGGATCTGCT
ATCTGCAAGAGATCTTCAGCAACGAGATGGCCAAGGTGGACGACAGCTTCTTCCACAGACTGGAAGAGTC
CTTCCTGGTGGAAGAGGATAAGAAGCACGAGCGGCACCCCATCTTCGGCAACATCGTGGACGAGGTGGCC
TACCACGAGAAGTACCCCACCATCTACCACCTGAGAAAGAAACTGGTGGACAGCACCGACAAGGCCGACC
TGCGGCTGATCTATCTGGCCCTGGCCCACATGATCAAGTTCCGGGGCCACTTCCTGATCGAGGGCGACCT
GAACCCCGACAACAGCGACGTGGACAAGCTGTTCATCCAGCTGGTGCAGACCTACAACCAGCTGTTCGAG
GAAAACCCCATCAACGCCAGCGGCGTGGACGCCAAGGCCATCCTGTCTGCCAGACTGAGCAAGAGCAGAC
GGCTGGAAAATCTGATCGCCCAGCTGCCCGGCGAGAAGAAGAATGGCCTGTTCGGAAACCTGATTGCCCT
GAGCCTGGGCCTGACCCCCAACTTCAAGAGCAACTTCGACCTGGCCGAGGATGCCAAACTGCAGCTGAGC
AAGGACACCTACGACGACGACCTGGACAACCTGCTGGCCCAGATCGGCGACCAGTACGCCGACCTGTTTC
TGGCCGCCAAGAACCTGTCCGACGCCATCCTGCTGAGCGACATCCTGAGAGTGAACACCGAGATCACCAA
GGCCCCCCTGAGCGCCTCTATGATCAAGAGATACGACGAGCACCACCAGGACCTGACCCTGCTGAAAGCT
CTCGTGCGGCAGCAGCTGCCTGAGAAGTACAAAGAGATTTTCTTCGACCAGAGCAAGAACGGCTACGCCG
GCTACATTGACGGCGGAGCCAGCCAGGAAGAGTTCTACAAGTTCATCAAGCCCATCCTGGAAAAGATGGA
CGGCACCGAGGAACTGCTCGTGAAGCTGAACAGAGAGGACCTGCTGCGGAAGCAGCGGACCTTCGACAAC
GGCAGCATCCCCCACCAGATCCACCTGGGAGAGCTGCACGCCATTCTGCGGCGGCAGGAAGATTTTTACC
CATTCCTGAAGGACAACCGGGAAAAGATCGAGAAGATCCTGACCTTCCGCATCCCCTACTACGTGGGCCC
TCTGGCCAGGGGAAACAGCAGATTCGCCTGGATGACCAGAAAGAGCGAGGAAACCATCACCCCCTGGAAC
TTCGAGGAAGTGGTGGACAAGGGCGCTTCCGCCCAGAGCTTCATCGAGCGGATGACCAACTTCGATAAGA
ACCTGCCCAACGAGAAGGTGCTGCCCAAGCACAGCCTGCTGTACGAGTACTTCACCGTGTATAACGAGCT
GACCAAAGTGAAATACGTGACCGAGGGAATGAGAAAGCCCGCCTTCCTGAGCGGCGAGCAGAAAAAGGCC
ATCGTGGACCTGCTGTTCAAGACCAACCGGAAAGTGACCGTGAAGCAGCTGAAAGAGGACTACTTCAAGA
AAATCGAGTGCTTCGACTCCGTGGAAATCTCCGGCGTGGAAGATCGGTTCAACGCCTCCCTGGGCACATA
CCACGATCTGCTGAAAATTATCAAGGACAAGGACTTCCTGGACAATGAGGAAAACGAGGACATTCTGGAA
GATATCGTGCTGACCCTGACACTGTTTGAGGACAGAGAGATGATCGAGGAACGGCTGAAAACCTATGCCC
ACCTGTTCGACGACAAAGTGATGAAGCAGCTGAAGCGGCGGAGATACACCGGCTGGGGCAGGCTGAGCCG
GAAGCTGATCAACGGCATCCGGGACAAGCAGTCCGGCAAGACAATCCTGGATTTCCTGAAGTCCGACGGC
TTCGCCAACAGAAACTTCATGCAGCTGATCCACGACGACAGCCTGACCTTTAAAGAGGACATCCAGAAAG
CCCAGGTGTCCGGCCAGGGCGATAGCCTGCACGAGCACATTGCCAATCTGGCCGGCAGCCCCGCCATTAA
GAAGGGCATCCTGCAGACAGTGAAGGTGGTGGACGAGCTCGTGAAAGTGATGGGCCGGCACAAGCCCGAG
AACATCGTGATCGAAATGGCCAGAGAGAACCAGACCACCCAGAAGGGACAGAAGAACAGCCGCGAGAGAA
TGAAGCGGATCGAAGAGGGCATCAAAGAGCTGGGCAGCCAGATCCTGAAAGAACACCCCGTGGAAAACAC
CCAGCTGCAGAACGAGAAGCTGTACCTGTACTACCTGCAGAATGGGCGGGATATGTACGTGGACCAGGAA
CTGGACATCAACCGGCTGTCCGACTACGATGTGGACCATATCGTGCCTCAGAGCTTTCTGAAGGACGACT
CCATCGACAACAAGGTGCTGACCAGAAGCGACAAGAACCGGGGCAAGAGCGACAACGTGCCCTCCGAAGA
GGTCGTGAAGAAGATGAAGAACTACTGGCGGCAGCTGCTGAACGCCAAGCTGATTACCCAGAGAAAGTTC
GACAATCTGACCAAGGCCGAGAGAGGCGGCCTGAGCGAACTGGATAAGGCCGGCTTCATCAAGAGACAGC
TGGTGGAAACCCGGCAGATCACAAAGCACGTGGCACAGATCCTGGACTCCCGGATGAACACTAAGTACGA
CGAGAATGACAAGCTGATCCGGGAAGTGAAAGTGATCACCCTGAAGTCCAAGCTGGTGTCCGATTTCCGG
AAGGATTTCCAGTTTTACAAAGTGCGCGAGATCAACAACTACCACCACGCCCACGACGCCTACCTGAACG
CCGTCGTGGGAACCGCCCTGATCAAAAAGTACCCTAAGCTGGAAAGCGAGTTCGTGTACGGCGACTACAA
GGTGTACGACGTGCGGAAGATGATCGCCAAGAGCGAGCAGGAAATCGGCAAGGCTACCGCCAAGTACTTC
TTCTACAGCAACATCATGAACTTTTTCAAGACCGAGATTACCCTGGCCAACGGCGAGATCCGGAAGCGGC
CTCTGATCGAGACAAACGGCGAAACCGGGGAGATCGTGTGGGATAAGGGCCGGGATTTTGCCACCGTGCG
GAAAGTGCTGAGCATGCCCCAAGTGAATATCGTGAAAAAGACCGAGGTGCAGACAGGCGGCTTCAGCAAA
GAGTCTATCCTGCCCAAGAGGAACAGCGATAAGCTGATCGCCAGAAAGAAGGACTGGGACCCTAAGAAGT
ACGGCGGCTTCGACAGCCCCACCGTGGCCTATTCTGTGCTGGTGGTGGCCAAAGTGGAAAAGGGCAAGTC
CAAGAAACTGAAGAGTGTGAAAGAGCTGCTGGGGATCACCATCATGGAAAGAAGCAGCTTCGAGAAGAAT
CCCATCGACTTTCTGGAAGCCAAGGGCTACAAAGAAGTGAAAAAGGACCTGATCATCAAGCTGCCTAAGT
ACTCCCTGTTCGAGCTGGAAAACGGCCGGAAGAGAATGCTGGCCTCTGCCGGCGAACTGCAGAAGGGAAA
CGAACTGGCCCTGCCCTCCAAATATGTGAACTTCCTGTACCTGGCCAGCCACTATGAGAAGCTGAAGGGC
TCCCCCGAGGATAATGAGCAGAAACAGCTGTTTGTGGAACAGCACAAGCACTACCTGGACGAGATCATCG
AGCAGATCAGCGAGTTCTCCAAGAGAGTGATCCTGGCCGACGCTAATCTGGACAAAGTGCTGTCCGCCTA
CAACAAGCACCGGGATAAGCCCATCAGAGAGCAGGCCGAGAATATCATCCACCTGTTTACCCTGACCAAT
CTGGGAGCCCCTGCCGCCTTCAAGTACTTTGACACCACCATCGACCGGAAGAGGTACACCAGCACCAAAG
AGGTGCTGGACGCCACCCTGATCCACCAGAGCATCACCGGCCTGTACGAGACACGGATCGACCTGTCTCA
GCTGGGAGGCGACAAAAGGCCGGCGGCCACGAAAAAGGCCGGCCAGGCAAAAAAGAAAAAGTAAGAATTC
CTAGAGCTCGCTGATCAGCCTCGACTGTGCCTTCTAGTTGCCAGCCATCTGTTGTTTGCCCCTCCCCCGT
GCCTTCCTTGACCCTGGAAGGTGCCACTCCCACTGTCCTTTCCTAATAAAATGAGGAAATTGCATCGCAT
TGTCTGAGTAGGTGTCATTCTATTCTGGGGGGTGGGGTGGGGCAGGACAGCAAGGGGGAGGATTGGGAAG
AGAATAGCAGGCATGCTGGGGAGCGGCCGCAGGAACCCCTAGTGATGGAGTTGGCCACTCCCTCTCTGCG
CGCTCGCTCGCTCACTGAGGCCGGGCGACCAAAGGTCGCCCGACGCCCGGGCTTTGCCCGGGCGGCCTCA
GTGAGCGAGCGAGCGCGCAGCTGCCTGCAGGGGCGCCTGATGCGGTATTTTCTCCTTACGCATCTGTGCG
GTATTTCACACCGCATA
[95 nt withheld, positions 5968-6062]
T
[46 nt withheld, positions 6064-6109]
C
[141 nt withheld, positions 6111-6251]
CCTTTGACGTTGGAGTCCACGTTCTTT
[37 nt withheld, positions 6279-6315]
ACTCTATCTCGGGCTATTCTTTTGATTTATAAGGGATTTTGCCGATTTCGGTCTATTGGTTAAAAAATGA
GCTGATTTAACAAAAATTTAACGCGAATTTTAACAAAATATTAACGTTTACAATTTTATGGTGCACTCTC
AGTACAATCTGCTCTGATGCCGCATAGTTAAGCCAGCCCCGACACCCGCCAACACCCGCTGACGCGCCCT
GACGGGCTTGTCTGCTCCCGGCATCCGCTTACAGACAAGCTGTGACCGTCTCCGGGAGCTGCATGTGTCA
GAGGTTTTCACCGTCATCACCGAAACGCGCGAGACGAAAGGGCCTCGTGATACGCCTATTTTTATAGGTT
AATGTCATGATAATAATGGTTTCTTAGACGTCAGGTGGCACTTTTCGGGGAAATGTGCGCGGAACCCCTA
TTTGTTTATTTTTCTAAATACATTCAAATATGTATCCGCTCATGAGACAATAACCCTGATAAATGCTTCA
ATAATATTGAAAAAGGAAGAGTATGAGTATTCAACATTTCCGTGTCGCCCTTATTCCCTTTTTTGCGGCA
TTTTGCCTTCCTGTTTTTGCTCACCCAGAAACGCTGGTGAAAGTAAAAGATGCTGAAGATCAGTTGGGTG
CACGAGTGGGTTACATCGAACTGGATCTCAACAGCGGTAAGATCCTTGAGAGTTTTCGCCCCGAAGAACG
TTTTCCAATGATGAGCACTTTTAAAGTTCTGCTATGTGGCGCGGTATTATCCCGTATTGACGCCGGGCAA
GAGCAACTCGGTCGCCGCATACACTATTCTCAGAATGACTTGGTTGAGTACTCACCAGTCACAGAAAAGC
ATCTTACGGATGGCATGACAGTAAGAGAATTATGCAGTGCTGCCATAACCATGAGTGATAACACTGCGGC
CAACTTACTTCTGACAACGATCGGAGGACCGAAGGAGCTAACCGCTTTTTTGCACAACATGGGGGATCAT
GTAACTCGCCTTGATCGTTGGGAACCGGAGCTGAATGAAGCCATACCAAACGACGAGCGTGACACCACGA
TGCCTGTAGCAATGGCAACAACGTTGCGCAAACTATTAACTGGCGAACTACTTACTCTAGCTTCCCGGCA
ACAATTAATAGACTGGATGGAGGCGGATAAAGTTGCAGGACCACTTCTGCGCTCGGCCCTTCCGGCTGGC
TGGTTTATTGCTGATAAATCTGGAGCCGGTGAGCGTGGAAGCCGCGGTATCATTGCAGCACTGGGGCCAG
ATGGTAAGCCCTCCCGTATCGTAGTTATCTACACGACGGGGAGTCAGGCAACTATGGATGAACGAAATAG
ACAGATCGCTGAGATAGGTGCCTCACTGATTAAGCATTGGTAACTGTCAGACCAAGTTTACTCATATATA
CTTTAGATTGATTTAAAACTTCATTTTTAATTTAAAAGGATCTAGGTGAAGATCCTTTTTGATAATCTCA
TGACCAAAATCCCTTAACGTGAGTTTTCGTTCCACTGAGCGTCAGACCCCGTAGAAAAGATCAAAGGATC
TTCTTGAGATCCTTTTTTTCTGCGCGTAATCTGCTGCTTGCAAACAAAAAAACCACCGCTACCAGCGGTG
GTTTGTTTGCCGGATCAAGAGCTACCAACTCTTTTTCCGAAGGTAACTGGCTTCAGCAGAGCGCAGATAC
CAAATACTGTTCTTCTAGTGTAGCCGTAGTTAGGCCACCACTTCAAGAACTCTGTAGCACCGCCTACATA
CCTCGCTCTGCTAATCCTGTTACCAGTGGCTGCTGCCAGTGGCGATAAGTCGTGTCTTACCGGGTTGGAC
TCAAGACGATAGTTACCGGATAAGGCGCAGCGGTCGGGCTGAACGGGGGGTTCGTGCACACAGCCCAGCT
TGGAGCGAACGACCTACACCGAACTGAGATACCTACAGCGTGAGCTATGAGAAAGCGCCACGCTTCCCGA
AGGGAGAAAGGCGGACAGGTATCCGGTAAGCGGCAGGGTCGGAACAGGAGAGCGCACGAGGGAGCTTCCA
GGGGGAAACGCCTGGTATCTTTATAGTCCTGTCGGGTTTCGCCACCTCTGACTTGAGCGTCGATTTTTGT
GATGCTCGTCAGGGGGGCGGAGCCTATGGAAAAACGCCAGCAACGCGGCCTTTTTACGGTTCCTGGCCTT
TTGCTGGCCTTTTGCTCACATGT
